>Addgene plasmid #120022 | pMaCTag-P11 | depositor full sequence | sequence record 228052 | pMaCTag-P11 sequence 4786 bps
GAACGCGGCCGCCAGCTGAAGCTTCGTACGTCAGGTGGAGGAGGTAGTGGCGGAGGCGGATCCGTGAGCA
AGGGCGAGGCAGTGATCAAGGAGTTCATGCGGTTCAAGGTGCACATGGAGGGCTCCATGAACGGCCACGA
GTTCGAGATCGAGGGCGAGGGCGAGGGCCGCCCCTACGAGGGCACCCAGACCGCCAAGCTGAAGGTGACC
AAGGGTGGCCCCCTGCCCTTCTCCTGGGACATCCTGTCCCCTCAGTTCATGTACGGCTCCAGGGCCTTCA
TCAAGCACCCCGCCGACATCCCCGACTACTATAAGCAGTCCTTCCCCGAGGGCTTCAAGTGGGAGCGCGT
GATGAACTTCGAGGACGGCGGCGCCGTGACCGTGACCCAGGACACCTCCCTGGAGGACGGCACCCTGATC
TACAAGGTGAAGCTCCGCGGCACCAACTTCCCTCCTGACGGCCCCGTAATGCAGAAGAAGACAATGGGCT
GGGAAGCGTCCACCGAGCGGTTGTACCCCGAGGACGGCGTGCTGAAGGGCGACATTAAGATGGCCCTGCG
CCTGAAGGACGGCGGCCGCTACCTGGCGGACTTCAAGACCACCTACAAGGCCAAGAAGCCCGTGCAGATG
CCCGGCGCCTACAACGTCGACCGCAAGTTGGACATCACCTCCCACAACGAGGACTACACCGTGGTGGAAC
AGTACGAACGCTCCGAGGGCCGCCACTCCACCGGCGGCATGGACGAGCTGTACAAGTGAACTAGTAACTT
GTTTATTGCAGCTTATAATGGTTACAAATAAAGCAATAGCATCACAAATTTCACAAATAAAGCATTTTTT
TCACTGCATTCTAGTTGTGGTTTGTCCAAACTCATCAATGTATCTTAGTCGATATAACTTCGTATAGCAT
ACATTATACGAAGTTATGTCGACGGTGTGGAAAGTCCCCAGGCTCCCCAGCAGGCAGAAGTATGCAAAGC
ATGCATCTCAATTAGTCAGCAACCAGGTGTGGAAAGTCCCCAGGCTCCCCAGCAGGCAGAAGTATGCAAA
GCATGCATCTCAATTAGTCAGCAACCATAGTCCCGCCCCTAACTCCGCCCATCCCGCCCCTAACTCCGCC
CAGTTCCGCCCATTCTCCGCCCCATGGCTGACTAATTTTTTTTATTTATGCAGAGGCCGAGGCCGCCTCG
GCCTCTGAGCTATTCCAGAAGTAGTGAGGAGGCTTTTTTGGAGGCCTAGGCTTTTGCAAAGAATTCGCCA
CCATGACTGAGTACAAGCCTACTGTGCGTTTAGCCACCAGGGATGATGTGCCACGAGCCGTGAGGACACT
AGCAGCCGCCTTTGCTGACTACCCAGCTACAAGGCACACCGTGGACCCTGACAGACACATTGAAAGAGTC
ACAGAACTTCAGGAGCTGTTTTTAACTAGGGTGGGCCTGGATATTGGCAAAGTCTGGGTGGCCGATGATG
GAGCAGCAGTTGCAGTGTGGACCACCCCAGAGTCTGTTGAAGCTGGAGCTGTCTTTGCAGAAATTGGACC
AAGAATGGCCGAGTTATCTGGCAGCAGGCTGGCTGCTCAACAGCAGATGGAAGGATTATTAGCTCCCCAC
AGACCCAAGGAGCCTGCCTGGTTCCTGGCAACAGTTGGAGTTTCTCCAGACCATCAGGGCAAGGGCTTAG
GATCTGCTGTGGTGCTGCCTGGTGTGGAAGCAGCTGAGAGAGCTGGGGTGCCAGCATTTCTGGAGACATC
AGCTCCTAGAAACCTGCCCTTCTATGAACGGCTGGGCTTCACAGTGACTGCTGATGTGGAGGTGCCTGAG
GGCCCCAGAACCTGGTGCATGACAAGAAAACCAGGAGCCTGACTGCAGCGACTGTGCCTTCTAGTTGCCA
GCCATCTGTTGTTTGCCCCTCCCCCGTGCCTTCCTTGACCCTGGAAGGTGCCACTCCCACTGTCCTTTCC
TAATAAAATGAGGAAATTGCATCGCATTGTCTGAGTAGGTGTCATTCTATTCTGGGGGGTGGGGTGGGGC
AGGACAGCAAGGGGGAGGATTGGGAAGACAATAGCAGGCATGCTGGGGATGCGGTGGGCTCTATGGCTCG
AGGAGGGCCTATTTCCCATGATTCCTTCATATTTGCATATACGATACAAGGCTGTTAGAGAGATAATTGG
AATTAATTTGACTGTAAACACAAAGATATTAGTACAAAATACGTGACGTAGAAAGTAATAATTTCTTGGG
TAGTTTGCAGTTTTAAAATTATGTTTTAAAATGGACTATCATATGCTTACCGTAACTTGAAAGTATTTCG
ATTTCTTGGCTTTATATATCTTGTGGAAAGGACGAAACACCGATAACTTCGTATAGCATACATTATACGA
AGTTATGGTACCGATGCAGCTAGCCCGCGGATCTGCCGGTCTCCCTATAGTGAGTCGTATTAATTTCGAT
AAGCCAGGTTAACCTGCATTAATGAATCGGCCAACGCGCGGGGAGAGGCGGTTTGCGTATTGGGCGCTCT
TCCGCTTCCTCGCTCACTGACTCGCTGCGCTCGGTCGTTCGGCTGCGGCGAGCGGTATCAGCTCACTCAA
AGGCGGTAATACGGTTATCCACAGAATCAGGGGATAACGCAGGAAAGAACATGTGAGCAAAAGGCCAGCA
AAAGGCCAGGAACCGTAAAAAGGCCGCGTTGCTGGCGTTTTTCCATAGGCTCCGCCCCCCTGACGAGCAT
CACAAAAATCGACGCTCAAGTCAGAGGTGGCGAAACCCGACAGGACTATAAAGATACCAGGCGTTTCCCC
CTGGAAGCTCCCTCGTGCGCTCTCCTGTTCCGACCCTGCCGCTTACCGGATACCTGTCCGCCTTTCTCCC
TTCGGGAAGCGTGGCGCTTTCTCAATGCTCACGCTGTAGGTATCTCAGTTCGGTGTAGGTCGTTCGCTCC
AAGCTGGGCTGTGTGCACGAACCCCCCGTTCAGCCCGACCGCTGCGCCTTATCCGGTAACTATCGTCTTG
AGTCCAACCCGGTAAGACACGACTTATCGCCACTGGCAGCAGCCACTGGTAACAGGATTAGCAGAGCGAG
GTATGTAGGCGGTGCTACAGAGTTCTTGAAGTGGTGGCCTAACTACGGCTACACTAGAAGGACAGTATTT
GGTATCTGCGCTCTGCTGAAGCCAGTTACCTTCGGAAAAAGAGTTGGTAGCTCTTGATCCGGCAAACAAA
CCACCGCTGGTAGCGGTGGTTTTTTTGTTTGCAAGCAGCAGATTACGCGCAGAAAAAAAGGATCTCAAGA
AGATCCTTTGATCTTTTCTACGGGGTCTGACGCTCAGTGGAACGAAAACTCACGTTAAGGGATTTTGGTC
ATGAGATTATCAAAAAGGATCTTCACCTAGATCCTTTTAAATTAAAAATGAAGTTTTAAATCAATCTAAA
GTATATATGAGTAAACTTGGTCTGACAGTTACCAATGCTTAATCAGTGAGGCACCTATCTCAGCGATCTG
TCTATTTCGTTCATCCATAGTTGCCTGACTCCCCGTCGTGTAGATAACTACGATACGGGAGGGCTTACCA
TCTGGCCCCAGTGCTGCAATGATACCGCGAGACCCACGCTCACCGGCTCCAGATTTATCAGCAATAAACC
AGCCAGCCGGAAGGGCCGAGCGCAGAAGTGGTCCTGCAACTTTATCCGCCTCCATCCAGTCTATTAATTG
TTGCCGGGAAGCTAGAGTAAGTAGTTCGCCAGTTAATAGTTTGCGCAACGTTGTTGCCATTGCTACAGGC
ATCGTGGTGTCACGCTCGTCGTTTGGTATGGCTTCATTCAGCTCCGGTTCCCAACGATCAAGGCGAGTTA
CATGATCCCCCATGTTGTGCAAAAAAGCGGTTAGCTCCTTCGGTCCTCCGATCGTTGTCAGAAGTAAGTT
GGCCGCAGTGTTATCACTCATGGTTATGGCAGCACTGCATAATTCTCTTACTGTCATGCCATCCGTAAGA
TGCTTTTCTGTGACTGGTGAGTACTCAACCAAGTCATTCTGAGAATAGTGTATGCGGCGACCGAGTTGCT
CTTGCCCGGCGTCAATACGGGATAATACCGCGCCACATAGCAGAACTTTAAAAGTGCTCATCATTGGAAA
ACGTTCTTCGGGGCGAAAACTCTCAAGGATCTTACCGCTGTTGAGATCCAGTTCGATGTAACCCACTCGT
GCACCCAACTGATCTTCAGCATCTTTTACTTTCACCAGCGTTTCTGGGTGAGCAAAAACAGGAAGGCAAA
ATGCCGCAAAAAAGGGAATAAGGGCGACACGGAAATGTTGAATACTCATACTCTTCCTTTTTCAATATTA
TTGAAGCATTTATCAGGGTTATTGTCTCATGAGCGGATACATATTTGAATGTATTTAGAAAAATAAACAA
ATAGGGGTTCCGCGCACATTTCCCCGAAAAGTGCCACCTGACGTCTAAGAAACCATTATTATCATGACAT
TAACCTATAAAAATAGGCGTATCACGAGGCCCTTTCGTCTCGCGCGTTTCGGTGATGACGGTGAAAACCT
CTGACACATGCAGCTCCCGGAGACGGTCACAGCTTGTCTGTAAGCGGATGCCGGGAGCAGACAAGCCCGT
CAGGGCGCGTCAGCGGGTGTTGGCGGGTGTCGGGGCTGGCTTAACTATGCGGCATCAGAGCAGATTGTAC
TGAGAGTGCACCATATGGACATATTGTCGTTAGAACGCGGCTACAATTAATACATAACCTTATGTATCAT
ACACATACGATTTAGGTGACACTATA
Features (pLannotate 1.2.2; 16 found; start..end, strand, type, name):
     64..756     +  CDS            mScarlet-I: mScarlet-I is a basic (constitutively fluorescent) red fluorescent protein published in 2016, derived from synthetic construct. It is reported to be a rapidly-maturing monomer with moderate acid sensitivity.
    766..887     +  polyA_signal   SV40 poly(A) signal: SV40 polyadenylation signal
    894..927     +  protein_bind   loxP: Cre-mediated recombination occurs in the 8-bp core sequence (GCATACAT). Cre recombinase
    934..1250    +  promoter       SV40 promoter: SV40 enhancer and early promoter
   1263..1859    +  CDS            pac: PUAC_STRAD - Protein predicted: Swiss-Prot protein existence level 4. Detoxification of puromycin. From Streptomyces alboniger.
   1872..2096    +  polyA_signal   bGH poly(A) signal: bovine growth hormone polyadenylation signal
   2103..2343    +  promoter       U6 promoter: RNA polymerase III promoter for human U6 snRNA
   2353..2386    +  protein_bind   loxP: Cre-mediated recombination occurs in the 8-bp core sequence (GCATACAT). Cre recombinase
   2424..2442    -  promoter       T7 promoter: promoter for bacteriophage T7 RNA polymerase
   2464..2517    -  CDS            lacI (fragment): lac repressor; lacI; The lac repressor binds to the lac operator to inhibit transcription in E. coli. This inhibition can be relieved by adding lactose or isopropyl-β-D-thiogalactopyranoside (IPTG).
   2700..3288    -  rep_origin     ori: high-copy-number ColE1/pMB1/pBR322/pUC origin of replication
   3459..4319    -  CDS            AmpR: β-lactamase; bla; confers resistance to ampicillin, carbenicillin, and related antibiotics
   4320..4424    -  promoter       AmpR promoter: bla
   4519..4554    +  CDS            rop (fragment): Rop protein, which maintains plasmids at low copy number; rop
   4656..4707    +  misc_feature   bom (fragment): basis of mobility region from pBR322
   4770..2       +  promoter       SP6 promoter (across the origin): promoter for bacteriophage SP6 RNA polymerase
