>Addgene plasmid #120022 | pMaCTag-P11 | addgene full sequence | sequence record 232628 | Addgene NGS Result
ATTTAGGTGACACTATAGAACGCGGCCGCCAGCTGAAGCTTCGTACGTCAGGTGGAGGAGGTAGTGGCGG
AGGCGGATCCGTGAGCAAGGGCGAGGCAGTGATCAAGGAGTTCATGCGGTTCAAGGTGCACATGGAGGGC
TCCATGAACGGCCACGAGTTCGAGATCGAGGGCGAGGGCGAGGGCCGCCCCTACGAGGGCACCCAGACCG
CCAAGCTGAAGGTGACCAAGGGTGGCCCCCTGCCCTTCTCCTGGGACATCCTGTCCCCTCAGTTCATGTA
CGGCTCCAGGGCCTTCATCAAGCACCCCGCCGACATCCCCGACTACTATAAGCAGTCCTTCCCCGAGGGC
TTCAAGTGGGAGCGCGTGATGAACTTCGAGGACGGCGGCGCCGTGACCGTGACCCAGGACACCTCCCTGG
AGGACGGCACCCTGATCTACAAGGTGAAGCTCCGCGGCACCAACTTCCCTCCTGACGGCCCCGTAATGCA
GAAGAAGACAATGGGCTGGGAAGCGTCCACCGAGCGGTTGTACCCCGAGGACGGCGTGCTGAAGGGCGAC
ATTAAGATGGCCCTGCGCCTGAAGGACGGCGGCCGCTACCTGGCGGACTTCAAGACCACCTACAAGGCCA
AGAAGCCCGTGCAGATGCCCGGCGCCTACAACGTCGACCGCAAGTTGGACATCACCTCCCACAACGAGGA
CTACACCGTGGTGGAACAGTACGAACGCTCCGAGGGCCGCCACTCCACCGGCGGCATGGACGAGCTGTAC
AAGTGAACTAGTAACTTGTTTATTGCAGCTTATAATGGTTACAAATAAAGCAATAGCATCACAAATTTCA
CAAATAAAGCATTTTTTTCACTGCATTCTAGTTGTGGTTTGTCCAAACTCATCAATGTATCTTAGTCGAT
ATAACTTCGTATAGCATACATTATACGAAGTTATGTCGACGGTGTGGAAAGTCCCCAGGCTCCCCAGCAG
GCAGAAGTATGCAAAGCATGCATCTCAATTAGTCAGCAACCAGGTGTGGAAAGTCCCCAGGCTCCCCAGC
AGGCAGAAGTATGCAAAGCATGCATCTCAATTAGTCAGCAACCATAGTCCCGCCCCTAACTCCGCCCATC
CCGCCCCTAACTCCGCCCAGTTCCGCCCATTCTCCGCCCCATGGCTGACTAATTTTTTTTATTTATGCAG
AGGCCGAGGCCGCCTCGGCCTCTGAGCTATTCCAGAAGTAGTGAGGAGGCTTTTTTGGAGGCCTAGGCTT
TTGCAAAGAATTCGCCACCATGACTGAGTACAAGCCTACTGTGCGTTTAGCCACCAGGGATGATGTGCCA
CGAGCCGTGAGGACACTAGCAGCCGCCTTTGCTGACTACCCAGCTACAAGGCACACCGTGGACCCTGACA
GACACATTGAAAGAGTCACAGAACTTCAGGAGCTGTTTTTAACTAGGGTGGGCCTGGATATTGGCAAAGT
CTGGGTGGCCGATGATGGAGCAGCAGTTGCAGTGTGGACCACCCCAGAGTCTGTTGAAGCTGGAGCTGTC
TTTGCAGAAATTGGACCAAGAATGGCCGAGTTATCTGGCAGCAGGCTGGCTGCTCAACAGCAGATGGAAG
GATTATTAGCTCCCCACAGACCCAAGGAGCCTGCCTGGTTCCTGGCAACAGTTGGAGTTTCTCCAGACCA
TCAGGGCAAGGGCTTAGGATCTGCTGTGGTGCTGCCTGGTGTGGAAGCAGCTGAGAGAGCTGGGGTGCCA
GCATTTCTGGAGACATCAGCTCCTAGAAACCTGCCCTTCTATGAACGGCTGGGCTTCACAGTGACTGCTG
ATGTGGAGGTGCCTGAGGGCCCCAGAACCTGGTGCATGACAAGAAAACCAGGAGCCTGACTGCAGCGACT
GTGCCTTCTAGTTGCCAGCCATCTGTTGTTTGCCCCTCCCCCGTGCCTTCCTTGACCCTGGAAGGTGCCA
CTCCCACTGTCCTTTCCTAATAAAATGAGGAAATTGCATCGCATTGTCTGAGTAGGTGTCATTCTATTCT
GGGGGGTGGGGTGGGGCAGGACAGCAAGGGGGAGGATTGGGAAGACAATAGCAGGCATGCTGGGGATGCG
GTGGGCTCTATGGCTCGAGGAGGGCCTATTTCCCATGATTCCTTCATATTTGCATATACGATACAAGGCT
GTTAGAGAGATAATTGGAATTAATTTGACTGTAAACACAAAGATATTAGTACAAAATACGTGACGTAGAA
AGTAATAATTTCTTGGGTAGTTTGCAGTTTTAAAATTATGTTTTAAAATGGACTATCATATGCTTACCGT
AACTTGAAAGTATTTCGATTTCTTGGCTTTATATATCTTGTGGAAAGGACGAAACACCGATAACTTCGTA
TAGCATACATTATACGAAGTTATGGTACCGATGCAGCTAGCCCGCGGATCTGCCGGTCTCCCTATAGTGA
GTCGTATTAATTTCGATAAGCCAGGTTAACCTGCATTAATGAATCGGCCAACGCGCGGGGAGAGGCGGTT
TGCGTATTGGGCGCTCTTCCGCTTCCTCGCTCACTGACTCGCTGCGCTCGGTCGTTCGGCTGCGGCGAGC
GGTATCAGCTCACTCAAAGGCGGTAATACGGTTATCCACAGAATCAGGGGATAACGCAGGAAAGAACATG
TGAGCAAAAGGCCAGCAAAAGGCCAGGAACCGTAAAAAGGCCGCGTTGCTGGCGTTTTTCCATAGGCTCC
GCCCCCCTGACGAGCATCACAAAAATCGACGCTCAAGTCAGAGGTGGCGAAACCCGACAGGACTATAAAG
ATACCAGGCGTTTCCCCCTGGAAGCTCCCTCGTGCGCTCTCCTGTTCCGACCCTGCCGCTTACCGGATAC
CTGTCCGCCTTTCTCCCTTCGGGAAGCGTGGCGCTTTCTCATAGCTCACGCTGTAGGTATCTCAGTTCGG
TGTAGGTCGTTCGCTCCAAGCTGGGCTGTGTGCACGAACCCCCCGTTCAGCCCGACCGCTGCGCCTTATC
CGGTAACTATCGTCTTGAGTCCAACCCGGTAAGACACGACTTATCGCCACTGGCAGCAGCCACTGGTAAC
AGGATTAGCAGAGCGAGGTATGTAGGCGGTGCTACAGAGTTCTTGAAGTGGTGGCCTAACTACGGCTACA
CTAGAAGAACAGTATTTGGTATCTGCGCTCTGCTGAAGCCAGTTACCTTCGGAAAAAGAGTTGGTAGCTC
TTGATCCGGCAAACAAACCACCGCTGGTAGCGGTGGTTTTTTTGTTTGCAAGCAGCAGATTACGCGCAGA
AAAAAAGGATCTCAAGAAGATCCTTTGATCTTTTCTACGGGGTCTGACGCTCAGTGGAACGAAAACTCAC
GTTAAGGGATTTTGGTCATGAGATTATCAAAAAGGATCTTCACCTAGATCCTTTTAAATTAAAAATGAAG
TTTTAAATCAATCTAAAGTATATATGAGTAAACTTGGTCTGACAGTTACCAATGCTTAATCAGTGAGGCA
CCTATCTCAGCGATCTGTCTATTTCGTTCATCCATAGTTGCCTGACTCCCCGTCGTGTAGATAACTACGA
TACGGGAGGGCTTACCATCTGGCCCCAGTGCTGCAATGATACCGCGAGACCCACGCTCACCGGCTCCAGA
TTTATCAGCAATAAACCAGCCAGCCGGAAGGGCCGAGCGCAGAAGTGGTCCTGCAACTTTATCCGCCTCC
ATCCAGTCTATTAATTGTTGCCGGGAAGCTAGAGTAAGTAGTTCGCCAGTTAATAGTTTGCGCAACGTTG
TTGCCATTGCTACAGGCATCGTGGTGTCACGCTCGTCGTTTGGTATGGCTTCATTCAGCTCCGGTTCCCA
ACGATCAAGGCGAGTTACATGATCCCCCATGTTGTGCAAAAAAGCGGTTAGCTCCTTCGGTCCTCCGATC
GTTGTCAGAAGTAAGTTGGCCGCAGTGTTATCACTCATGGTTATGGCAGCACTGCATAATTCTCTTACTG
TCATGCCATCCGTAAGATGCTTTTCTGTGACTGGTGAGTACTCAACCAAGTCATTCTGAGAATAGTGTAT
GCGGCGACCGAGTTGCTCTTGCCCGGCGTCAATACGGGATAATACCGCGCCACATAGCAGAACTTTAAAA
GTGCTCATCATTGGAAAACGTTCTTCGGGGCGAAAACTCTCAAGGATCTTACCGCTGTTGAGATCCAGTT
CGATGTAACCCACTCGTGCACCCAACTGATCTTCAGCATCTTTTACTTTCACCAGCGTTTCTGGGTGAGC
AAAAACAGGAAGGCAAAATGCCGCAAAAAAGGGAATAAGGGCGACACGGAAATGTTGAATACTCATACTC
TTCCTTTTTCAATATTATTGAAGCATTTATCAGGGTTATTGTCTCATGAGCGGATACATATTTGAATGTA
TTTAGAAAAATAAACAAATAGGGGTTCCGCGCACATTTCCCCGAAAAGTGCCACCTGACGTCTAAGAAAC
CATTATTATCATGACATTAACCTATAAAAATAGGCGTATCACGAGGCCCTTTCGTCTCGCGCGTTTCGGT
GATGACGGTGAAAACCTCTGACACATGCAGCTCCCGGAGACGGTCACAGCTTGTCTGTAAGCGGATGCCG
GGAGCAGACAAGCCCGTCAGGGCGCGTCAGCGGGTGTTGGCGGGTGTCGGGGCTGGCTTAACTATGCGGC
ATCAGAGCAGATTGTACTGAGAGTGCACCATATGGACATATTGTCGTTAGAACGCGGCTACAATTAATAC
ATAACCTTATGTATCATACACATACG
Features (pLannotate 1.2.2; 16 found; start..end, strand, type, name):
      1..19      +  promoter       SP6 promoter: promoter for bacteriophage SP6 RNA polymerase
     81..773     +  CDS            mScarlet-I: mScarlet-I is a basic (constitutively fluorescent) red fluorescent protein published in 2016, derived from synthetic construct. It is reported to be a rapidly-maturing monomer with moderate acid sensitivity.
    783..904     +  polyA_signal   SV40 poly(A) signal: SV40 polyadenylation signal
    911..944     +  protein_bind   loxP: Cre-mediated recombination occurs in the 8-bp core sequence (GCATACAT). Cre recombinase
    951..1267    +  promoter       SV40 promoter: SV40 enhancer and early promoter
   1280..1876    +  CDS            pac: PUAC_STRAD - Protein predicted: Swiss-Prot protein existence level 4. Detoxification of puromycin. From Streptomyces alboniger.
   1889..2113    +  polyA_signal   bGH poly(A) signal: bovine growth hormone polyadenylation signal
   2120..2360    +  promoter       U6 promoter: RNA polymerase III promoter for human U6 snRNA
   2370..2403    +  protein_bind   loxP: Cre-mediated recombination occurs in the 8-bp core sequence (GCATACAT). Cre recombinase
   2441..2459    -  promoter       T7 promoter: promoter for bacteriophage T7 RNA polymerase
   2481..2534    -  CDS            lacI (fragment): lac repressor; lacI; The lac repressor binds to the lac operator to inhibit transcription in E. coli. This inhibition can be relieved by adding lactose or isopropyl-β-D-thiogalactopyranoside (IPTG).
   2717..3305    -  rep_origin     ori: high-copy-number ColE1/pMB1/pBR322/pUC origin of replication
   3476..4336    -  CDS            AmpR: β-lactamase; bla; confers resistance to ampicillin, carbenicillin, and related antibiotics
   4337..4441    -  promoter       AmpR promoter: bla
   4536..4571    +  CDS            rop (fragment): Rop protein, which maintains plasmids at low copy number; rop
   4673..4724    +  misc_feature   bom (fragment): basis of mobility region from pBR322
