[The description below was written by a language model from this plasmid's Addgene catalogue record and pLannotate feature annotations shown in this document.]
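Description:
pMaCTag-P11 is a PCR template plasmid built on the pFA6a backbone, used to generate cassettes for C-terminal tagging of endogenous mammalian genes with the red fluorescent protein mScarlet-I. It is not meant to be expressed as a vector itself. In E. coli it is maintained as a high-copy plasmid through a ColE1/pUC-type origin and selected with ampicillin (AmpR under its own bla promoter). Short lacI, rop and bom fragments are backbone remnants, and SP6 and T7 promoters flank the cassette region.

The amplifiable module begins with a promoterless mScarlet-I coding sequence followed by an SV40 polyadenylation signal, so that after in-frame integration at the 3′ end of a target gene the fusion is driven by the endogenous promoter. Downstream lies a puromycin resistance unit (SV40 enhancer/early promoter, pac gene, bGH poly(A) signal) for selecting integrants in mammalian cells, followed by a human U6 RNA polymerase III promoter at the end of the cassette. In the CRISPR-Cas12a-assisted PCR tagging approach named in the associated publication, the two tagging oligos (M1 and M2) presumably supply the homology arms to the target locus. The position of the U6 promoter is consistent with the reverse oligo adding a Cas12a crRNA sequence, although the record does not spell this out. Two loxP sites in the same orientation bracket the puromycin marker and the U6 promoter, which should allow Cre-mediated excision of these elements after selection, leaving the tag and its terminator. The depositor and sequencing-verified records are the same length and show the same feature order, differing only in the start coordinate.
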