Addgene plasmid #120022: pMaCTag-P11
Purpose: Template for C-terminal PCR tagging of mammalian genes (Puromycin selection) with mScarlet-i
Depositing lab: Michael Knop. Depositing organization: Universitaet Heidelberg. Publication: CRISPR-Cas12a-assisted PCR tagging of mammalian genes. Fueller J, Herbst K, Meurer M, Gubicza K, Kurtulmus B, Knopf JD, Kirrmaier D, Buchmuller BC, Pereira G, Lemberg MK, Knop M. J Cell Biol. 2020 Jun 1;219(6). pii: 151766. doi: 10.1083/jcb.201910210. PubMed 32406907.
Backbone
  Vector backbone: pFA6a
  Backbone size w/o insert (bp): 2412
  Vector type: PCR Template
  Selectable markers: Puromycin
Growth in bacteria
  Bacterial resistance: Ampicillin, 100 μg/mL
  Growth temperature: 37°C
  Growth strain: DH5alpha
  Copy number: High Copy
Gene/Insert
  Gene/Insert name: mScarlet-i
  Species: H. sapiens (human)
  Promoter: None
  Tag / fusion protein: mScarlet-i (C terminal on backbone)
  Cloning method: Restriction Enzyme; 5′ cloning site BamHI (not destroyed); 3′ cloning site SpeI (not destroyed)
  Sequencing primers: 5′ SP6; 3′ AAACCACAACTAGAATGCAGTG
Terms and licenses: Academic/Nonprofit Terms; Industry Terms: Not Available to Industry
Depositor comments: Template plasmid for C-terminal PCR tagging of mammalian genes. For M1 and M2 tagging oligo design please visit www.pcr-tagging.com Please visit https://www.biorxiv.org/content/early/2018/11/20/473876 for BioRxiv preprint
How to cite: pMaCTag-P11 was a gift from Michael Knop (Addgene plasmid # 120022 ; http://n2t.net/addgene:120022 ; RRID:Addgene_120022)
